Addgene plasmid #39744: KHBD00716
Depositing lab: Bart Deplancke. Depositing organization: Swiss Federal Institute of Technology (EPFL). Publication: Automated protein-DNA interaction screening of Drosophila regulatory elements. Korneel Hens, Jean-Daniel Feuz, Alina Isakova, Antonina Lagovitina, Andreas Massouras, Julien Bryois, Patrick Callaerts, Susan E. Celniker, Bart Deplancke. Nat Methods. 2011 Oct 30;8(12):1065-70. 10.1038/nmeth.1763 PubMed 22037703.
Backbone
  Vector backbone: pDONR221
  Backbone manufacturer: Invitrogen
  Backbone size w/o insert (bp): 2536
  Vector type: Gateway DONR vector
Growth in bacteria
  Bacterial resistance: Kanamycin, 50 μg/mL
  Growth temperature: 37°C
  Growth strain: DH5alpha
  Copy number: High Copy
Gene/Insert
  Gene/Insert name: CG17228 (alt names: FBgn0004595; pros; prospero)
  Species: D. melanogaster (fly)
  Insert size (bp): 5121
  Entrez Gene: pros (a.k.a. Dmel_CG17228, 0244/09, 0320/10, 0441/16, 0451/09, 0563/18, 0585/13, 0664/07, 0671/02, 0763/13, 0989/01, 1135/07, 1135/09, 1167/13, 1316/02, 671/2, BcDNA:HL08040, CG17228, DMPROSPER, DROPROSA, Dmel\CG17228, PROS, PROS-1, PROS-2, Pro, Pros, Prosp, Prospero, Voila, anon-WO0140519.15, l(3)10419, l(3)j12C8, l(3)j6E2, l(3)rH013, l(3)rI160, l(3)rJ806, l(3)rK137, l(3)rK204, l(3)rL433, l(3)rO534, pro, prosp, voila)
  Promoter: none
  Cloning method: Gateway Cloning
  Sequencing primers: 5′ M13-F20; 3′ M13R
Terms and licenses: Academic/Nonprofit Terms; Industry Terms: Not Available to Industry
Depositor comments: Please note that the ORFs in this collection were cloned open-ended (without a stop codon).
How to cite: KHBD00716 was a gift from Bart Deplancke (Addgene plasmid # 39744 ; http://n2t.net/addgene:39744 ; RRID:Addgene_39744)
