[The description below was written by a language model from this plasmid's Addgene catalogue record.]
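Description:
KHBD00716 is a Gateway entry clone built in the pDONR221 backbone (Invitrogen), carrying the open reading frame of the Drosophila melanogaster gene prospero (pros, CG17228), which encodes a homeodomain transcription factor. The insert is recorded as 5121 bp in a backbone of 2536 bp excluding the insert. The plasmid is maintained in standard E. coli cloning strains such as DH5alpha as a high-copy plasmid under kanamycin selection. No feature table accompanies the record, so individual elements such as the origin of replication and recombination sites are not itemised. As a product of Gateway cloning into a pDONR vector, the ORF would be expected to sit between attL sites, and M13 forward and reverse primer sites flanking the insert are listed for sequencing.

The construct has no promoter driving the insert, so it is not an expression plasmid in itself. It serves instead as a shuttle from which the coding sequence can be moved by LR recombination into Gateway destination vectors of the user's choice. The depositor notes that ORFs in this collection were cloned open-ended, without a stop codon, which allows in-frame C-terminal fusions to tags or functional domains supplied by the destination vector, in addition to N-terminal fusions. The associated publication describes automated screening of protein-DNA interactions at Drosophila regulatory elements, indicating that this clone belongs to a fly transcription factor ORF resource made for that kind of work. The record does not specify which destination vectors or assay formats were used with this clone.
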