>Addgene plasmid #39744 | KHBD00716 | depositor partial sequence | sequence record 50184 | KHBD00716 sequence 5121 bps
ATGATGTCATCAGAGGAGTACGAGGCGGACTGTTTTGGTTTGTACAGCGATGAGAACAACGTGCTGCTGA
AGGCAAACGAGCCGGAGACAACGGCCGCCACCAAGCAACAACATCAGCCACAGTTTCAGCAGCAACAGCA
ACAGCAACAGCAACAGCAACAGCACCATCAGCAACACCAGCAACCACCGCCGAGCAGCAACGGTCACACG
TCACCAATACCCTCACAAGTCAACGGCGACGGCAGCGCGGCGAATTGCGGCGAGAGCGGCAAGACTAATA
CCAATACAGGCAGCCACAGTCACAGCAACAGCGGCAACACCAACACAGACGCAGACAAGGAGCAAGAGCG
AGAGAAGGCAAAGGAGAAAGCGAACGAAGAGGAGTCCGAGGATTCCGACGACGACGTCGTGGTTGTACTC
GAAGGCTGCGAAGGCAACGCCAGCAGCAGCAGCAGCAGCAGCAACAGCAACAGCAACGCCAGCAGCAACA
ACCATAAGGCAGCGGCCACGACGACGACGACGGCGACGACGGCGAACCATTGTAATCGCAGTGGCGGCAG
CAGTCGCAGTCATCGCAGCGCCCGCAGTAGTCGGCAAATCAGTCAGTCAACGGCCGTCGGCAAGACAACA
ACGTGCGCGGCTAAAAAACCAACAGCAGCACAGGCGACCACGACAACAGCCAAGAACTCGAACTCGAACT
CGAACGTGAACGTGAACGTGAACGTGAATTCAAACGGTAGCGGAAACGGAAACGCGAACAGTAAAGTGAA
TCGTCGTTCGCGTCAAAGATCCTTGAGCAAAGACATTAACAATCAGCCAGCGAGCAGTAATAGCAATAGC
AACAGTAGTAACAACAGCAGCAACAGCAACGGCGGAGCAACGGCAACCGCTGCTGGCTTCATGAGTAGCG
CTGCCGCGGCTGCTGCGGGTGCCGCTGGTGGAGGAGCCCTGTTCCAACCACAATCGGTCAGCACGGCCAA
TAGCAGTAGTAGTAACAATAACAATTCAAGCACACCGGCTGCTCTTGCCACCCATTCGCCCACGAGCAAC
TCACCAGTTTCGGGCGCCAGTTCGGCATCGTCCTTGTTGACGGCCGCCTTTGGCAACCTGTTTGGTGGCT
CCTCGGCCAAGATGCTGAACGAGCTGTTTGGCCGCCAGATGAAGCAGGCCCAGGACGCAACGAGTGGCCT
GCCCCAGAGTTTGGACAACGCCATGCTGGCCGCCGCCATGGAGACGGCCACCAGTGCCGAGCTGTTGATC
GGCAGCCTCAATTCCACGTCCAAGTTGCTGCAGCAGCAGCACAATAACAACAGCATTGCTCCCGCCAATA
GCACGCCCATGAGCAATGGCACAAATGCATCGATCTCGCCGGGATCGGCCCACAGTTCCAGTCACTCGCA
TCAGGGAGTCTCGCCCAAAGGAAGTCGCAGGGTGTCGGCCTGCAGTGATCGCTCCTTGGAGGCGGCAGCT
GCTGATGTTGCTGGTGGCTCGCCGCCACGAGCGGCATCGGTGAGCTCGCTGAACGGAGGAGCCAGCAGTG
GGGAGCAGCACCAGTCTCAGTTGCAACACGACCTGGTGGCACATCACATGCTGCGCAATATACTGCAGGG
CAAGAAGGAGCTGATGCAACTGGATCAGGAGCTGCGCACCGCCATGCAGCAGCAGCAACAGCAGCTGCAG
GAGAAGGAGCAACTGCACTCCAAGCTTAACAATAATAATAACAACAATATTGCTGCCACCGCCAACAACA
ATAACAACACCACAATGGAGAGTATCAATCTGATCGACGATTCGGAAATGGCTGACATCAAGATCAAGAG
TGAGCCCCAGACGGCTCCGCAGCCACAGCAATCGCCGCACGGAAGCAGCCACAGCAGCCGAAGTGGGAGC
GGCAGTGGGAGCCACAGCAGCATGGCCAGCGATGGCAGCCTGCGACGCAAGTCCTCCGACTCCCTGGACA
GCCACGGGGCGCAGGACGATGCGCAGGACGAGGAAGATGCTGCGCCCACTGGCCAGAGATCCGAGAGCAG
GGCTCCGGAGGAGCCACAGCTGCCCACCAAAAAAGAATCCGTGGACGATATGCTTGACGAGGTGGAGCTC
CTGGGTCTGCACTCCCGCGGATCCGATATGGATAGCCTGGCCTCGCCCAGTCACTCGGACATGATGCTGC
TGGACAAGGACGATGTCCTGGACGAGGACGACGACGATGATTGCGTGGAGCAGAAAACATCCGGCAGCGG
ATGTCTCAAGAAACCCGGCATGGACTTGAAGCGCGCTCGCGTCGAGAACATCGTGTCGGGAATGCGATGC
AGTCCATCCTCCGGATTAGCGCAGGCAGGACAACTGCAGGTAAATGGTTGTAAGAAGCGCAAGCTCTACC
AGCCCCAGCAACACGCCATGGAGCGTTATGTGGCCGCCGCAGCTGGTCTGAATTTCGGCCTCAATCTGCA
GAGCATGATGCTCGACCAGGAGGACAGTGAGTCCAATGAGCTGGAGTCCCCGCAAATCCAACAGAAGCGT
GTGGAGAAAAATGCGCTCAAGTCCCAGCTGCGATCCATGCAGGAGCAGCTCGCGGAGATGCAGCAGAAAT
ATGTGCAGCTGTGCTCGCGCATGGAGCAGGAATCCGAGTGCCAGGAACTTGACCAGGACCAGGATGTGGA
ACAAGAACAAGAGCCGGACAATGGCAGCAGTGATCATATCGAGCTGTCGCCCTCGCCCACTTTGACCGGA
GATGGTGACGTTAGTCCCAACCACAAGGAGGAAACTGGGCAGGAACGACCTGGTTCCAGCTCACCCTCAC
CATCGCCCCTAAAACCCAAGACATCGCTGGGCGAGAGCAGCGACTCAGGCGCTAACATGCTATCCCAGAT
GATGAGCAAGATGATGTCCGGCAAGCTGCACAATCCACTGGTGGGTGTGGGTCATCCCGCCCTGCCTCAA
GGATTTCCTCCACTGCTCCAGCACATGGGCGACATGTCGCACGCAGCCGCCATGTACCAGCAGTTCTTCT
TCGAGCAGGAGGCGCGCATGGCCAAGGAAGCCGCCGAGCAGCAGCAGCAACAGCAGCAACAGCAACAACA
GCAGCAGCAGCAACAGCAGCAGGAGCAACAGCGCCGCTTCGAGCAGGAGCAACAAGAGCAGCAGCGACGC
AAGGAGGAGCAGCAACAGCAGATCCAGCGCCAGCAGCAGCATCTGCAACAGCTGCAGCAACAGCAAATGG
AGCAGCAACATGTGGCCACTGCCGCCCCCAGGCCGCAGATGCACCACCCAGCGCCCGCCCGCCTGCCCAC
ACGAATGGGCGGTGCTGCTGGCCACACGGCCCTCAAGTCCGAACTGTCGGAAAAGTTCCAAATGCTGCGC
GCCAACAACAATAGCTCAATGATGCGCATGTCGGGCACGGACCTGGAGGGACTGGCCGATGTGCTCAAGT
CCGAGATCACCACCTCGCTGTCCGCTCTGGTGGACACCATTGTGACCCGCTTCGTCCACCAACGGCGGCT
GTTCAGCAAGCAAGCGGACTCCGTGACCGCGGCTGCCGAGCAGCTGAACAAGGACCTGCTGCTGGCTTCG
CAGATCCTCGACCGGAAGTCACCGCGCACCAAGGTGGCGGACAGGCCCCAGAACGGACCCACGCCCGCAA
CACAATCAGCGGCTGCCATGTTCCAGGCGCCCAAAACGCCACAGGGCATGAATCCGGTGGCCGCCGCCGC
GCTCTACAACTCGATGACCGGACCCTTCTGCCTGCCGCCCGATCAGCAGCAGCAGCAACAGACCGCCCAG
CAGCAACAGTCCGCCCAGCAGCAGCAGCAGAGCTCGCAGCAGACACAACAGCAGCTGGAGCAGAACGAGG
CCCTCAGCCTGGTGGTGACACCAAAGAAGAAGCGCCATAAGGTGACCGATACGCGCATCACGCCGCGCAC
CGTCAGCCGCATTCTTGCCCAGGATGGCGTTGTGCCGCCCACCGGAGGCCCACCGTCAACCCCCCAGCAG
CAGCAACAGCAGCAGCAACAGCAGCAGCAACAGCAACAGCAGCAGCAACAACAGCAGCAGCAACAGGCGT
CGAACGGCGGCAACAGCAATGCCACGCCCGCCCAGAGTCCGACGAGGAGCAGTGGAGGAGCCGCATACCA
TCCGCAACCACCGCCACCACCACCACCCATGATGCCCGTGTCCTTGCCCACCTCCGTGGCCATACCTAAT
CCCTCGCTGCACGAGTCCAAGGTCTTTTCACCGTACTCGCCGTTCTTCAATCCGCACGCAGCCGCTGGCC
AAGCAACGGCGGCCCAGCTCCATCAGCACCACCAGCAGCACCACCCGCACCACCAGTCCATGCAGCTGTC
CTCCAGTCCGCCGGGCAGCTTGGGCGCTCTGATGGACTCGCGCGACTCGCCGCCGCTGCCCCACCCGCCG
TCGATGCTCCATCCCGCCTTGCTGGCCGCCGCCCATCACGGCGGATCGCCGGACTACAAGACCTGCCTGC
GGGCCGTCATGGACGCCCAGGATCGCCAGTCCGAGTGCAACTCGGCCGACATGCAGTTTGACGGCATGGC
TCCTACTATATCCTTTTACAAACAAATGCAACTTAAAACAGAACACCAGGAGTCGCTGATGGCCAAACAT
TGCGAATCCTTGACTCCTTTGCACTCTTCTACATTGACACCGATGCACCTGCGCAAGGCCAAGCTGATGT
TCTTCTGGGTGCGCTATCCCAGCTCCGCGGTGCTCAAGATGTACTTCCCGGACATCAAGTTCAACAAGAA
CAACACAGCACAATTGGTGAAATGGTTCTCGAACTTCCGAGAATTCTACTACATACAAATGGAGAAATAT
GCACGACAAGCTGTCACCGAAGGCATCAAGACACCCGATGATCTGTTGATTGCTGGAGATAGTGAATTGT
ATCGCGTGCTCAATTTGCACTACAATCGCAATAACCACATTGAGGTACCCCAGAATTTCCGCTTCGTGGT
CGAATCGACTCTGCGGGAGTTCTTCCGTGCAATACAGGGTGGCAAAGACACCGAGCAGTCGTGGAAGAAG
TCCATATACAAGATCATCTCGCGCATGGACGATCCCGTGCCCGAGTACTTCAAGTCGCCCAATTTTTTAG
AGCAGCTGGAA
