>Addgene plasmid #39744 | KHBD00716 | addgene partial sequence | sequence record 53463 | M13-F20 5'-TGTAAAACGACGGCCAGT-3'
ATTTTGACTGATAGTGACCTGTTCGTTGCAACAAATTGATGAGCAATGCTTTTTTATAATGCCAACTTTG
TACAAAAAAGTTGGCACCATGATGTCATCAGAGGAGTACGAGGCGGACTGTTTTGGTTTGTACAGCGATG
AGAACAACGTGCTGCTGAAGGCAAACGAGCCGGAGACAACGGCCGCCACCAAGCAACAACATCAGCCACA
GTTTCAGCAGCAACAGCAACAGCAACAGCAACAGCAACAGCACCATCAGCAACACCAGCAACCACCGCCG
AGCAGCAACGGTCACACGTCACCAATACCCTCACAAGTCAACGGCGACGGCAGCGCGGCGAATTGCGGCG
AGAGCGGCAAGACTAATACCAATACAGGCAGCCACAGTCACAGCAACAGCGGCAACACCAACACAGACGC
AGACAAGGAGCAAGAGCGAGAGAAGGCAAAGGAGAAAGCGAACGAAGAGGAGTCCGAGGATTCCGACGAC
GACGTCGTGGTTGTACTCGAAGGCTGCGAAGGCAACGCCAGCAGCAGCAGCAGCAGCAGCAACAGCAACA
GCAACGCCAGCAGCAACAACCATAAGGCAGCGGCCACGACGACGACGACGGCGACGACGGCGAACCATTG
TAATCGCAGTGGCGGCAGCAGTCGCAGTCATCGCAGCGCCCGCAGTAGTCGGCAAATCAGTCAGTCAACG
GCCGTCGGCAAGACAACAACGTGCGCGGCTAAAAAACCAACAGCAGCACAGGCGACCACGACAACAGCCA
AGAACTCGAACTCGAACTCGAACGTGAACGTGAACGTGAACGTGAAT
