>Addgene plasmid #39744 | KHBD00716 | addgene partial sequence | sequence record 53482 | M13R
AATAATGATTTTATTTTGACTGATAGTGACCTGTTCGTTGCAACAAATTGATAAGCAATGCTTTCTTATA
ATGCCAACTTTGTACAAGAAAGTTGGCAATTCCAGCTGCTCTAAAAAATTGGGCGACTTGAAGTACTCGG
GCACGGGATCGTCCATGCGCGAGATGATCTTGTATATGGACTTCTTCCACGACTGCTCGGTGTCTTTGCC
ACCCTGTATTGCACGGAAGAACTCCCGCAGAGTCGATTCGACCACGAAGCGGAAATTCTGGGGTACCTCA
ATGTGGTTATTGCGATTGTAGTGCAAATTGAGCACGCGATACAATTCACTATCTCCAGCAATCAACAGAT
CATCGGGTGTCTTGATGCCTTCGGTGACAGCTTGTCGTGCATATTTCTCCATTTGTATGTAGTAGAATTC
TCGGAAGTTCGAGAACCATTTCACCAATTGTGCTGTGTTGTTCTTGTTGAACTTGATGTCCGGGAAGTAC
ATCTTGAGCACCGCGGAGCTGGGATAGCGCACCCAGAAGAACATCAGCTTGGCCTTGCGCAGGTGCATCG
GTGTCAATGTAGAAGA
